Addgene plasmid #82980: pDONR223_NPDC1_WT_V5
Purpose: Gateway Donor vector containing NPDC1, used as an over expression control for gene expression analysis. Part of the Target Accelerator Plasmid Collection.
Depositing lab: Jesse Boehm & Matthew Meyerson & David Root. Depositing organization: Broad Institute. Publication: High-throughput Phenotyping of Lung Cancer Somatic Mutations. Berger AH, Brooks AN, Wu X, Shrestha Y, Chouinard C, Piccioni F, Bagul M, Kamburov A, Imielinski M, Hogstrom L, Zhu C, Yang X, Pantel S, Sakai R, Watson J, Kaplan N, Campbell JD, Singh S, Root DE, Narayan R, Natoli T, Lahr DL, Tirosh I, Tamayo P, Getz G, Wong B, Doench J, Subramanian A, Golub TR, Meyerson M, Boehm JS. Cancer Cell. 2016 Aug 8;30(2):214-28. doi: 10.1016/j.ccell.2016.06.022. Epub 2016 Jul 28. PubMed 27478040.
Backbone
  Vector backbone: pDONR223
  Backbone manufacturer: Invitrogen
  Vector type: Gateway Entry vector
Growth in bacteria
  Bacterial resistance: Spectinomycin, 50 μg/mL
  Growth temperature: 37°C
  Growth strain: DH5alpha
  Copy number: High Copy
Gene/Insert
  Gene/Insert name: NPDC1 (alt name: NM_015392)
  Species: H. sapiens (human)
  Entrez Gene: NPDC1 (a.k.a. CAB, CAB-, CAB-1, CAB1, NPDC-1)
  Promoter: None
  Cloning method: Gateway Cloning
  Sequencing primers: 5′ M13pUC-fwd; 3′ M13-Rev
Terms and licenses: Academic/Nonprofit Terms; Industry Terms: Not Available to Industry
Depositor comments: Open state: NO stop codon immediately follows insert
How to cite: pDONR223_NPDC1_WT_V5 was a gift from Jesse Boehm & Matthew Meyerson & David Root (Addgene plasmid # 82980 ; http://n2t.net/addgene:82980 ; RRID:Addgene_82980)
