[The description below was written by a language model from this plasmid's Addgene catalogue record and pLannotate feature annotations shown in this document.]
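Description:
pDONR223_NPDC1_WT_V5 is a Gateway entry clone built on the Invitrogen pDONR223 backbone, carrying the wild-type human NPDC1 open reading frame (neural proliferation, differentiation and control protein 1, corresponding to NM_015392). The 3,765 nt plasmid is propagated in E. coli from a high-copy ColE1/pUC-type origin and selected with spectinomycin through the aadA (SmR) aminoglycoside adenylyltransferase gene. That gene sits downstream of a class 1 integron Pc promoter fragment and a remnant of a gentamicin resistance gene. rrnB T1 and T2 terminators lie upstream of the cloning region and insulate the insert from read-through transcription. Short lacI and lacZα fragments are backbone remnants.

The NPDC1 coding sequence spans the numbering origin of the circular sequence and is flanked by two attL recombination sites. The automated annotation labels these attL3 and attL2, although the upstream site would normally be expected to be attL1 in this backbone. These sites allow the ORF to be moved into attR-containing destination vectors by an LR Clonase reaction. The entry clone has no promoter driving the insert, so expression depends on the destination vector; a T7 promoter lies just outside the attL2 site on the opposite strand to the ORF. The ORF is in the "open" configuration, with no stop codon immediately after the insert, which permits in-frame fusion to a C-terminal tag supplied by the destination vector. The "V5" in the name presumably refers to such a tag, since no V5 feature is annotated in the plasmid itself. The clone belongs to the Target Accelerator Plasmid Collection and served as an overexpression control for gene expression analysis in a study phenotyping lung cancer somatic mutations.
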