Features (pLannotate 1.2.2; 12 found; start..end, strand, type, name):
    516..614     -  protein_bind   attL2: mutant version of attL; recombination site for the Gateway® LR reaction LR Clonase™
    632..650     -  promoter       T7 promoter: promoter for bacteriophage T7 RNA polymerase
    840..863     +  promoter       Pc promoter (fragment): intI1 (promoter lies within the coding sequence); class 1 integron promoter
   1039..1095    +  CDS            GmR (fragment): gentamycin acetyltransferase; aacC1; confers resistance to gentamycin
   1102..1893    +  CDS            SmR: aminoglycoside adenylyltransferase (Murphy, 1985); aadA; confers resistance to spectinomycin and streptomycin
   1986..2574    +  rep_origin     ori: high-copy-number ColE1/pMB1/pBR322/pUC origin of replication
   2757..2849    +  CDS            lacI (fragment): lac repressor; lacI; The lac repressor binds to the lac operator to inhibit transcription in E. coli. This inhibition can be relieved by adding lactose or isopropyl-β-D-thiogalactopyranoside (IPTG).
   2904..2931    -  terminator     rrnB T2 terminator: transcription terminator T2 from the E. coli rrnB gene
   3063..3106    +  terminator     rrnB T1 terminator: Escherichia coli rrnB; transcription terminator T1 from the E. coli rrnB gene
   3153..3189    -  CDS            lacZα (fragment): LacZα fragment of β-galactosidase; lacZ fragment
   3206..3301    +  protein_bind   attL3: mutant version of attL; recombination site for the Gateway® LR reaction LR Clonase™
   3304..513     +  CDS            NPDC1 (across the origin): NPDC1_HUMAN - Experimental evidence at protein level: Swiss-Prot protein existence level 1. Suppresses oncogenic transformation in neural and non-neural cells and down-regulates neural cell proliferation. Might be involved in transcriptional regulation (By similarity). From Homo sapiens (Human).
>Addgene plasmid #82980 | pDONR223_NPDC1_WT_V5 | addgene full sequence | sequence record 162789 | Addgene NGS result
CCCCACACCTCCCTGGGCTCCCCTGTGTCATCCGACCCGGTGCACATGTCGCCCCTGGAGCCCCGGGGAG
GGCAAGGCGACGGCCTCGCCCTTGTGCTGATCCTGGCGTTCTGTGTGGCCGGTGCAGCCGCCCTCTCCGT
AGCCTCCCTCTGCTGGTGCAGGCTGCAGCGTGAGATCCGCCTGACTCAGAAGGCCGACTACGCCACTGCG
AAGGCCCCTGGCTCACCTGCAGCTCCCCGGATCTCGCCTGGGGACCAGCGGCTGGCACAGAGCGCGGAGA
TGTACCACTACCAGCACCAACGGCAACAGATGCTGTGCCTGGAGCGGCATAAAGAGCCACCCAAGGAGCT
GGACACGGCCTCCTCGGATGAGGAGAATGAGGACGGAGACTTCACGGTGTACGAGTGCCCGGGCCTGGCC
CCGACCGGGGAAATGGAGGTGCGCAACCCTCTGTTCGACCACGCCGCACTGTCCGCGCCCCTGCCGGCCC
CCAGCTCACCGCCTGCACTGCCATGCCCAACTTTCTTGTACAAAGTTGGCATTATAAGAAAGCATTGCTT
ATCAATTTGTTGCAACGAACAGGTCACTATCAGTCAAAATAAAATCATTATTTGCCATCCAGCTGATATC
CCCTATAGTGAGTCGTATTACATGGTCATAGCTGTTTCCTGGCAGCTCTGGCCCGTGTCTCAAAATCTCT
GATGTTACATTGCACAAGATAAAAATATATCATCATGCCTCCTCTAGACCAGCCAGGACAGAAATGCCTC
GACTTCGCTGCTACCCAAGGTTGCCGGGTGACGCACACCGTGGAAACGGATGAAGGCACGAACCCAGTGG
ACATAAGCCTGTTCGGTTCGTAAGCTGTAATGCAAGTAGCGTATGCGCTCACGCAACTGGTCCAGAACCT
TGACCGAACGCAGCGGTGGTAACGGCGCAGTGGCGGTTTTCATGGCTTGTTATGACTGTTTTTTTGGGGT
ACAGTCTATGCCTCGGGCATCCAAGCAGCAAGCGCGTTACGCCGTGGGTCGATGTTTGATGTTATGGAGC
AGCAACGATGTTACGCAGCAGGGCAGTCGCCCTAAAACAAAGTTAAACATTATGAGGGAAGCGGTGATCG
CCGAAGTATCGACTCAACTATCAGAGGTAGTTGGCGTCATCGAGCGCCATCTCGAACCGACGTTGCTGGC
CGTACATTTGTACGGCTCCGCAGTGGATGGCGGCCTGAAGCCACACAGTGATATTGATTTGCTGGTTACG
GTGACCGTAAGGCTTGATGAAACAACGCGGCGAGCTTTGATCAACGACCTTTTGGAAACTTCGGCTTCCC
CTGGAGAGAGCGAGATTCTCCGCGCTGTAGAAGTCACCATTGTTGTGCACGACGACATCATTCCGTGGCG
TTATCCAGCTAAGCGCGAACTGCAATTTGGAGAATGGCAGCGCAATGACATTCTTGCAGGTATCTTCGAG
CCAGCCACGATCGACATTGATCTGGCTATCTTGCTGACAAAAGCAAGAGAACATAGCGTTGCCTTGGTAG
GTCCAGCGGCGGAGGAACTCTTTGATCCGGTTCCTGAACAGGATCTATTTGAGGCGCTAAATGAAACCTT
AACGCTATGGAACTCGCCGCCCGACTGGGCTGGCGATGAGCGAAATGTAGTGCTTACGTTGTCCCGCATT
TGGTACAGCGCAGTAACCGGCAAAATCGCGCCGAAGGATGTCGCTGCCGACTGGGCAATGGAGCGCCTGC
CGGCCCAGTATCAGCCCGTCATACTTGAAGCTAGACAGGCTTATCTTGGACAAGAAGAAGATCGCTTGGC
CTCGCGCGCAGATCAGTTGGAAGAATTTGTCCACTACGTGAAAGGCGAGATCACCAAGGTAGTCGGCAAA
TAACCCTCGAGCCACCCATGACCAAAATCCCTTAACGTGAGTTACGCGTCGTTCCACTGAGCGTCAGACC
CCGTAGAAAAGATCAAAGGATCTTCTTGAGATCCTTTTTTTCTGCGCGTAATCTGCTGCTTGCAAACAAA
AAAACCACCGCTACCAGCGGTGGTTTGTTTGCCGGATCAAGAGCTACCAACTCTTTTTCCGAAGGTAACT
GGCTTCAGCAGAGCGCAGATACCAAATACTGTTCTTCTAGTGTAGCCGTAGTTAGGCCACCACTTCAAGA
ACTCTGTAGCACCGCCTACATACCTCGCTCTGCTAATCCTGTTACCAGTGGCTGCTGCCAGTGGCGATAA
GTCGTGTCTTACCGGGTTGGACTCAAGACGATAGTTACCGGATAAGGCGCAGCGGTCGGGCTGAACGGGG
GGTTCGTGCACACAGCCCAGCTTGGAGCGAACGACCTACACCGAACTGAGATACCTACAGCGTGAGCTAT
GAGAAAGCGCCACGCTTCCCGAAGGGAGAAAGGCGGACAGGTATCCGGTAAGCGGCAGGGTCGGAACAGG
AGAGCGCACGAGGGAGCTTCCAGGGGGAAACGCCTGGTATCTTTATAGTCCTGTCGGGTTTCGCCACCTC
TGACTTGAGCGTCGATTTTTGTGATGCTCGTCAGGGGGGCGGAGCCTATGGAAAAACGCCAGCAACGCGG
CCTTTTTACGGTTCCTGGCCTTTTGCTGGCCTTTTGCTCACATGTTCTTTCCTGCGTTATCCCCTGATTC
TGTGGATAACCGTATTACCGCCTTTGAGTGAGCTGATACCGCTCGCCGCAGCCGAACGACCGAGCGCAGC
GAGTCAGTGAGCGAGGAAGCGGAAGAGCGCCCAATACGCAAACCGCCTCTCCCCGCGCGTTGGCCGATTC
ATTAATGCAGCTGGCACGACAGGTTTCCCGACTGGAAAGCGGGCAGTGAGCGCAACGCAATTAATACGCG
TACCGCTAGCCAGGAAGAGTTTGTAGAAACGCAAAAAGGCCATCCGTCAGGATGGCCTTCTGCTTAGTTT
GATGCCTGGCAGTTTATGGCGGGCGTCCTGCCCGCCACCCTCCGGGCCGTTGCTTCACAACGTTCAAATC
CGCTCCCGGCGGATTTGTCCTACTCAGGAGAGCGTTCACCGACAAACAACAGATAAAACGAAAGGCCCAG
TCTTCCGACTGAGCCTTTCGTTTTATTTGATGCCTGGCAGTTCCCTACTCTCGCGTTAACGCTAGCATGG
ATGTTTTCCCAGTCACGACGTTGTAAAACGACGGCCAGTCTTAAGCTCGGGCCCCAAATAATGATTTTAT
TTTGACTGATAGTGACCTGTTCGTTGCAACAAATTGATGAGCAATGCTTTTTTATAATGCCAACTTTGTA
CAAAAAAGTTGGCATGGCGACGCCGCTGCCTCCGCCCTCCCCGCGGCACCTGCGGCTGCTGCGGCTGCTG
CTCTCCGGCCTCGTCCTCGGCGCCGCCCTGCGTGGAGCCGCCGCCGGCCACCCGGATGTAGCCGCCTGTC
CCGGGAGCCTGGACTGTGCCCTGAAGAGGCGGGCAAGGTGTCCTCCTGGTGCACATGCCTGTGGGCCCTG
CCTTCAGCCCTTCCAGGAGGACCAGCAAGGGCTCTGTGTGCCCAGGATGCGCCGGCCTCCAGGCGGGGGC
CGGCCCCAGCCCAGACTGGAAGATGAGATTGACTTCCTGGCCCAGGAGCTTGCCCGGAAGGAGTCTGGAC
ACTCAACTCCGCCCCTACCCAAGGACCGACAGCGGCTCCCGGAGCCTGCCACCCTGGGCTTCTCGGCACG
GGGGCAGGGGCTGGAGCTGGGCCTCCCCTCCACTCCAGGAACCCCCACGCCCACG
