>Addgene plasmid #82980 | pDONR223_NPDC1_WT_V5 | depositor partial sequence | sequence record 157706 | Insert sequence
ATGGCGACGCCGCTGCCTCCGCCCTCCCCGCGGCACCTGCGGCTGCTGCGGCTGCTGCTCTCCGGCCTCG
TCCTCGGCGCCGCCCTGCGTGGAGCCGCCGCCGGCCACCCGGATGTAGCCGCCTGTCCCGGGAGCCTGGA
CTGTGCCCTGAAGAGGCGGGCAAGGTGTCCTCCTGGTGCACATGCCTGTGGGCCCTGCCTTCAGCCCTTC
CAGGAGGACCAGCAAGGGCTCTGTGTGCCCAGGATGCGCCGGCCTCCAGGCGGGGGCCGGCCCCAGCCCA
GACTGGAAGATGAGATTGACTTCCTGGCCCAGGAGCTTGCCCGGAAGGAGTCTGGACACTCAACTCCGCC
CCTACCCAAGGACCGACAGCGGCTCCCGGAGCCTGCCACCCTGGGCTTCTCGGCACGGGGGCAGGGGCTG
GAGCTGGGCCTCCCCTCCACTCCAGGAACCCCCACGCCCACGCCCCACACCTCCCTGGGCTCCCCTGTGT
CATCCGACCCGGTGCACATGTCGCCCCTGGAGCCCCGGGGAGGGCAAGGCGACGGCCTCGCCCTTGTGCT
GATCCTGGCGTTCTGTGTGGCCGGTGCAGCCGCCCTCTCCGTAGCCTCCCTCTGCTGGTGCAGGCTGCAG
CGTGAGATCCGCCTGACTCAGAAGGCCGACTACGCCACTGCGAAGGCCCCTGGCTCACCTGCAGCTCCCC
GGATCTCGCCTGGGGACCAGCGGCTGGCACAGAGCGCGGAGATGTACCACTACCAGCACCAACGGCAACA
GATGCTGTGCCTGGAGCGGCATAAAGAGCCACCCAAGGAGCTGGACACGGCCTCCTCGGATGAGGAGAAT
GAGGACGGAGACTTCACGGTGTACGAGTGCCCGGGCCTGGCCCCGACCGGGGAAATGGAGGTGCGCAACC
CTCTGTTCGACCACGCCGCACTGTCCGCGCCCCTGCCGGCCCCCAGCTCACCGCCTGCACTGCCATGA
